Addgene plasmid #90496: pPKm-195
Purpose: pcDNA3 - CMVmin - PhyB - MTAD, expresses PhyB and MTAD, under CMV promoter
Depositing lab: Todd Coleman. Depositing organization: University of California, San Diego (UCSD). Publication: Biosynthesis of Orthogonal Molecules Using Ferredoxin and Ferredoxin-NADP(+) Reductase Systems Enables Genetically Encoded PhyB Optogenetics. Kyriakakis P, Catanho M, Hoffner N, Thavarajah W, Hu VJ, Chao SS, Hsu A, Pham V, Naghavian L, Dozier LE, Patrick GN, Coleman TP. ACS Synth Biol. 2018 Feb 16;7(2):706-717. doi: 10.1021/acssynbio.7b00413. Epub 2018 Jan 24. PubMed 29301067.
Backbone
  Vector backbone: pcDNA3
  Vector type: Mammalian Expression
Growth in bacteria
  Bacterial resistance: Ampicillin, 100 μg/mL
  Growth temperature: 37°C
  Growth strain: NEB Stable
  Copy number: High Copy
Gene/Insert
  Gene/Insert name: PhyB NT-MTAD
  Species: A. thaliana (mustard weed)
  Cloning method: Restriction Enzyme; 5′ cloning site unknown (unknown if destroyed); 3′ cloning site unknown (unknown if destroyed)
Terms and licenses: Academic/Nonprofit Terms; Industry Terms: Not Available to Industry
How to cite: pPKm-195 was a gift from Todd Coleman (Addgene plasmid # 90496 ; http://n2t.net/addgene:90496 ; RRID:Addgene_90496)
