[The description below was written by a language model from this plasmid's Addgene catalogue record and pLannotate feature annotations shown in this document.]
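Description:
pPKm-195 is a mammalian expression plasmid built on the pcDNA3 backbone that encodes an N-terminal portion of Arabidopsis thaliana phytochrome B (PhyB) fused to a module the record calls MTAD. The record does not define MTAD. The annotated sequence (about 7.5 kb) places the PHYB fragment of roughly 1.9 kb downstream of the CMV enhancer and immediate-early promoter and a T7 promoter. A stretch of about 250 bp between the end of the PHYB match and the SP6 promoter carries no annotation and presumably holds the MTAD portion. Transcripts terminate at the bovine growth hormone polyadenylation signal. The purpose line mentions both "CMVmin" and "CMV promoter", whereas the feature table shows the complete enhancer plus promoter, so the sequence supports strong constitutive expression rather than a minimal promoter. A short hit labelled as a truncated HIV-1 LTR at the promoter boundary is only a small fragment, probably a spurious match rather than a functional viral element.

In E. coli the plasmid replicates from a high-copy ColE1/pUC-type origin and is selected with ampicillin through the bla gene. An f1 origin is also present. For mammalian cells, an SV40 early promoter drives the neomycin phosphotransferase gene, followed by an SV40 polyadenylation signal, which allows G418 selection of stable transfectants. The lac promoter/operator, lacI, ble and bom fragments are backbone remnants.

The associated publication concerns genetically encoded PhyB optogenetics. PhyB binds its interacting factors under red light and releases them under far-red light. This fusion is therefore likely one half of a light-switchable system in mammalian cells, although the record does not name its partner construct or readout.
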