Features (pLannotate 1.2.2; 21 found; start..end, strand, type, name):
     28..80      -  misc_feature   bom (fragment): basis of mobility region from pBR322
    235..614     +  enhancer       CMV enhancer: human cytomegalovirus immediate early enhancer
    615..818     +  promoter       CMV promoter: human cytomegalovirus (CMV) immediate early promoter
    814..847     +  LTR            5' LTR (truncated) (fragment): truncated 5' long terminal repeat (LTR) from HIV-1
    863..881     +  promoter       T7 promoter: promoter for bacteriophage T7 RNA polymerase
    901..2778    +  CDS            PHYB (fragment): PHYB_ARATH - Also known as HY3 From Arabidopsis thaliana (Mouse-ear cress).
   3029..3047    -  promoter       SP6 promoter: promoter for bacteriophage SP6 RNA polymerase
   3073..3297    +  polyA_signal   bGH poly(A) signal: bovine growth hormone polyadenylation signal
   3301..3322    +  promoter       SV40 promoter (fragment): SV40 enhancer and early promoter
   3343..3771    +  rep_origin     f1 ori (sequence partly withheld): f1 bacteriophage origin of replication; arrow indicates direction of (+) strand synthesis
   3785..4114    +  promoter       SV40 promoter: SV40 enhancer and early promoter
   4181..4972    +  CDS            neo: KKA2_KLEPN - Also known as kan, nptII. Experimental evidence at protein level: Swiss-Prot protein existence level 1. Resistance to kanamycin, neomycin, paromomycin, ribostamycin, butirosin and gentamicin B. From Klebsiella pneumoniae.
   4996..5154    +  CDS            ble (fragment): BLE_KLEPN - Experimental evidence at protein level: Swiss-Prot protein existence level 1. Binding protein with a strong affinity to the bleomycin family of antibiotics. Binds to CL990; an antimitotic-antibiotic compound. From Klebsiella pneumoniae.
   5149..5270    +  polyA_signal   SV40 poly(A) signal: SV40 polyadenylation signal
   5343..5359    -  protein_bind   lac operator: The lac repressor binds to the lac operator to inhibit transcription in E. coli. This inhibition can be relieved by adding lactose or isopropyl-β-D-thiogalactopyranoside (IPTG). lac repressor encoded by lacI
   5367..5397    -  promoter       lac promoter: promoter for the E. coli lac operon
   5412..5433    -  protein_bind   CAP binding site: CAP binding activates transcription in the presence of cAMP. E. coli catabolite activator protein
   5446..5538    -  CDS            lacI (fragment): lac repressor; lacI; The lac repressor binds to the lac operator to inhibit transcription in E. coli. This inhibition can be relieved by adding lactose or isopropyl-β-D-thiogalactopyranoside (IPTG).
   5721..6309    -  rep_origin     ori: high-copy-number ColE1/pMB1/pBR322/pUC origin of replication
   6480..7340    -  CDS            AmpR: β-lactamase; bla; confers resistance to ampicillin, carbenicillin, and related antibiotics
   7341..7445    -  promoter       AmpR promoter: bla
>Addgene plasmid #90496 | pPKm-195 | addgene full sequence | sequence record 204685 | Addgene NGS Result
GACGGATCGGGAGATCTCCCGATCCCCTATGGTGCACTCTCAGTACAATCTGCTCTGATGCCGCATAGTT
AAGCCAGTATCTGCTCCCTGCTTGTGTGTTGGAGGTCGCTGAGTAGTGCGCGAGCAAAATTTAAGCTACA
ACAAGGCAAGGCTTGACCGACAATTGCATGAAGAATCTGCTTAGGGTTAGGCGTTTTGCGCTGCTTCGCG
ATGTACGGGCCAGATATACGCGTTGACATTGATTATTGACTAGTTATTAATAGTAATCAATTACGGGGTC
ATTAGTTCATAGCCCATATATGGAGTTCCGCGTTACATAACTTACGGTAAATGGCCCGCCTGGCTGACCG
CCCAACGACCCCCGCCCATTGACGTCAATAATGACGTATGTTCCCATAGTAACGCCAATAGGGACTTTCC
ATTGACGTCAATGGGTGGAGTATTTACGGTAAACTGCCCACTTGGCAGTACATCAAGTGTATCATATGCC
AAGTACGCCCCCTATTGACGTCAATGACGGTAAATGGCCCGCCTGGCATTATGCCCAGTACATGACCTTA
TGGGACTTTCCTACTTGGCAGTACATCTACGTATTAGTCATCGCTATTACCATGGTGATGCGGTTTTGGC
AGTACATCAATGGGCGTGGATAGCGGTTTGACTCACGGGGATTTCCAAGTCTCCACCCCATTGACGTCAA
TGGGAGTTTGTTTTGGCACCAAAATCAACGGGACTTTCCAAAATGTCGTAACAACTCCGCCCCATTGACG
CAAATGGGCGGTAGGCGTGTACGGTGGGAGGTCTATATAAGCAGAGCTCTCTGGCTAACTAGAGAACCCA
CTGCTTACTGGCTTATCGAAATTAATACGACTCACTATAGGGAGACCCAAGCTTGGTACCATGGTTTCCG
GAGTCGGGGGTAGTGGCGGTGGCCGTGGCGGTGGCCGTGGCGGAGAAGAAGAACCGTCGTCAAGTCACAC
TCCTAATAACCGAAGAGGAGGAGAACAAGCTCAATCGTCGGGAACGAAATCTCTCAGACCAAGAAGCAAC
ACTGAATCAATGAGCAAAGCAATTCAACAGTACACCGTCGACGCAAGACTCCACGCCGTTTTCGAACAAT
CCGGCGAATCAGGGAAATCATTCGACTACTCACAATCACTCAAAACGACGACGTACGGTTCCTCTGTACC
TGAGCAACAGATCACAGCTTATCTCTCTCGAATCCAGCGAGGTGGTTACATTCAGCCTTTCGGATGTATG
ATCGCCGTCGATGAATCCAGTTTCCGGATCATCGGTTACAGTGAAAACGCCAGAGAAATGTTAGGGATTA
TGCCTCAATCTGTTCCTACTCTTGAGAAACCTGAGATTCTAGCTATGGGAACTGATGTGAGATCTTTGTT
CACTTCTTCGAGCTCGATTCTACTCGAGCGTGCTTTCGTTGCTCGAGAGATTACCTTGTTAAATCCGGTT
TGGATACATTCCAAGAATACTGGTAAACCGTTTTACGCCATTCTTCATAGGATTGATGTTGGTGTTGTTA
TTGATTTAGAGCCAGCTAGAACTGAAGATCCTGCGCTTTCTATTGCTGGTGCTGTTCAATCGCAGAAACT
CGCGGTTCGTGCGATTTCTCAGTTACAGGCTCTTCCTGGTGGAGATATTAAGCTTTTGTGTGACACTGTC
GTGGAAAGTGTGAGGGACTTGACTGGTTATGATCGTGTTATGGTTTATAAGTTTCATGAAGATGAGCATG
GAGAAGTTGTAGCTGAGAGTAAACGAGACGATTTAGAGCCTTATATTGGACTGCATTATCCTGCTACTGA
TATTCCTCAAGCGTCAAGGTTCTTGTTTAAGCAGAACCGTGTCCGAATGATAGTAGATTGCAATGCCACA
CCTGTTCTTGTGGTCCAGGACGATAGGCTAACTCAGTCTATGTGCTTGGTTGGTTCTACTCTTAGGGCTC
CTCATGGTTGTCACTCTCAGTATATGGCTAACATGGGATCTATTGCGTCTTTAGCAATGGCGGTTATAAT
CAATGGAAATGAAGATGATGGGAGCAATGTAGCTAGTGGAAGAAGCTCGATGAGGCTTTGGGGTTTGGTT
GTTTGCCATCACACTTCTTCTCGCTGCATACCGTTTCCGCTAAGGTATGCTTGTGAGTTTTTGATGCAGG
CTTTCGGTTTACAGTTAAACATGGAATTGCAGTTAGCTTTGCAAATGTCAGAGAAACGCGTTTTGAGAAC
GCAGACACTGTTATGTGATATGCTTCTGCGTGACTCGCCTGCTGGAATTGTTACACAGAGTCCCAGTATC
ATGGACTTAGTGAAATGTGACGGTGCAGCATTTCTTTACCACGGGAAGTATTACCCGTTGGGTGTTGCTC
CTAGTGAAGTTCAGATAAAAGATGTTGTGGAGTGGTTGCTTGCGAATCATGCGGATTCAACCGGATTAAG
CACTGATAGTTTAGGCGATGCGGGGTATCCCGGTGCAGCTGCGTTAGGGGATGCTGTGTGCGGTATGGCA
GTTGCATATATCACAAAAAGAGACTTTCTTTTTTGGTTTCGATCTCACACTGCGAAAGAAATCAAATGGG
GAGGCGCTAAGCATCATCCGGAGGATAAAGATGATGGGCAACGAATGCATCCTCGTTCGTCCTTTCAGGC
TTTTCTTGAAGTTGTTAAGAGCCGGAGTCAGCCATGGGAAACTGCGGAAATGGATGCGATTCACTCGCTC
CAGCTTATTCTGAGAGACTCTTTTAAAGAATCTGGATCCATGGGATCTCCTAGGTTTGATACTGACCTGT
TCGATACCGACTTGTTTGATACTGACCTTTTTGATACTGACCTGTTCGATACCGACTTGTTTGATACTGA
CCTTTTTGATACTGACCTGTTCGATACCGACTTGTTTGATACTGACCTTTTTGATACTGACCTGTTCGAT
ACCGACTTGATCGAGGGAAGGGGTGGCGAATTAATTCATGCCTAAGAAAAAGAGAAAGGTGGGCGGAGGC
GCTAGTAGAGGGCCCTATTCTATAGTGTCACCTAAATGCTAGAGCTCGCTGATCAGCCTCGACTGTGCCT
TCTAGTTGCCAGCCATCTGTTGTTTGCCCCTCCCCCGTGCCTTCCTTGACCCTGGAAGGTGCCACTCCCA
CTGTCCTTTCCTAATAAAATGAGGAAATTGCATCGCATTGTCTGAGTAGGTGTCATTCTATTCTGGGGGG
TGGGGTGGGGCAGGACAGCAAGGGGGAGGATTGGGAAGACAATAGCAGGCATGCTGGGGATGCGGTGGGC
TCTATGGCTTCTGAGGCGGAAAGAACCAGCTGGGGCTCTAGGGGGTATCCCC
[124 nt withheld, positions 3343-3466]
C
[91 nt withheld, positions 3468-3558]
A
[49 nt withheld, positions 3560-3608]
CCTTTGACGTTGGAGTCCACGTTCTTT
[37 nt withheld, positions 3636-3672]
ACCCTATCTCGGTCTATTCTTTTGATTTATAAGGGATTTTGCCGATTTCGGCCTATTGGTTAAAAAATGA
GCTGATTTAACAAAAATTTAACGCGAATTAATTCTGTGGAATGTGTGTCAGTTAGGGTGTGGAAAGTCCC
CAGGCTCCCCAGCAGGCAGAAGTATGCAAAGCATGCATCTCAATTAGTCAGCAACCAGGTGTGGAAAGTC
CCCAGGCTCCCCAGCAGGCAGAAGTATGCAAAGCATGCATCTCAATTAGTCAGCAACCATAGTCCCGCCC
CTAACTCCGCCCATCCCGCCCCTAACTCCGCCCAGTTCCGCCCATTCTCCGCCCCATGGCTGACTAATTT
TTTTTATTTATGCAGAGGCCGAGGCCGCCTCTGCCTCTGAGCTATTCCAGAAGTAGTGAGGAGGCTTTTT
TGGAGGCCTAGGCTTTTGCAAAAAGCTCCCGGGAGCTTGTATATCCATTTTCGGATCTGATCAAGAGACA
GGATGAGGATCGTTTCGCATGATTGAACAAGATGGATTGCACGCAGGTTCTCCGGCCGCTTGGGTGGAGA
GGCTATTCGGCTATGACTGGGCACAACAGACAATCGGCTGCTCTGATGCCGCCGTGTTCCGGCTGTCAGC
GCAGGGGCGCCCGGTTCTTTTTGTCAAGACCGACCTGTCCGGTGCCCTGAATGAACTGCAGGACGAGGCA
GCGCGGCTATCGTGGCTGGCCACGACGGGCGTTCCTTGCGCAGCTGTGCTCGACGTTGTCACTGAAGCGG
GAAGGGACTGGCTGCTATTGGGCGAAGTGCCGGGGCAGGATCTCCTGTCATCTCACCTTGCTCCTGCCGA
GAAAGTATCCATCATGGCTGATGCAATGCGGCGGCTGCATACGCTTGATCCGGCTACCTGCCCATTCGAC
CACCAAGCGAAACATCGCATCGAGCGAGCACGTACTCGGATGGAAGCCGGTCTTGTCGATCAGGATGATC
TGGACGAAGAGCATCAGGGGCTCGCGCCAGCCGAACTGTTCGCCAGGCTCAAGGCGCGCATGCCCGACGG
CGAGGATCTCGTCGTGACCCATGGCGATGCCTGCTTGCCGAATATCATGGTGGAAAATGGCCGCTTTTCT
GGATTCATCGACTGTGGCCGGCTGGGTGTGGCGGACCGCTATCAGGACATAGCGTTGGCTACCCGTGATA
TTGCTGAAGAGCTTGGCGGCGAATGGGCTGACCGCTTCCTCGTGCTTTACGGTATCGCCGCTCCCGATTC
GCAGCGCATCGCCTTCTATCGCCTTCTTGACGAGTTCTTCTGAGCGGGACTCTGGGGTTCGAAATGACCG
ACCAAGCGACGCCCAACCTGCCATCACGAGATTTCGATTCCACCGCCGCCTTCTATGAAAGGTTGGGCTT
CGGAATCGTTTTCCGGGACGCCGGCTGGATGATCCTCCAGCGCGGGGATCTCATGCTGGAGTTCTTCGCC
CACCCCAACTTGTTTATTGCAGCTTATAATGGTTACAAATAAAGCAATAGCATCACAAATTTCACAAATA
AAGCATTTTTTTCACTGCATTCTAGTTGTGGTTTGTCCAAACTCATCAATGTATCTTATCATGTCTGTAT
ACCGTCGACCTCTAGCTAGAGCTTGGCGTAATCATGGTCATAGCTGTTTCCTGTGTGAAATTGTTATCCG
CTCACAATTCCACACAACATACGAGCCGGAAGCATAAAGTGTAAAGCCTGGGGTGCCTAATGAGTGAGCT
AACTCACATTAATTGCGTTGCGCTCACTGCCCGCTTTCCAGTCGGGAAACCTGTCGTGCCAGCTGCATTA
ATGAATCGGCCAACGCGCGGGGAGAGGCGGTTTGCGTATTGGGCGCTCTTCCGCTTCCTCGCTCACTGAC
TCGCTGCGCTCGGTCGTTCGGCTGCGGCGAGCGGTATCAGCTCACTCAAAGGCGGTAATACGGTTATCCA
CAGAATCAGGGGATAACGCAGGAAAGAACATGTGAGCAAAAGGCCAGCAAAAGGCCAGGAACCGTAAAAA
GGCCGCGTTGCTGGCGTTTTTCCATAGGCTCCGCCCCCCTGACGAGCATCACAAAAATCGACGCTCAAGT
CAGAGGTGGCGAAACCCGACAGGACTATAAAGATACCAGGCGTTTCCCCCTGGAAGCTCCCTCGTGCGCT
CTCCTGTTCCGACCCTGCCGCTTACCGGATACCTGTCCGCCTTTCTCCCTTCGGGAAGCGTGGCGCTTTC
TCATAGCTCACGCTGTAGGTATCTCAGTTCGGTGTAGGTCGTTCGCTCCAAGCTGGGCTGTGTGCACGAA
CCCCCCGTTCAGCCCGACCGCTGCGCCTTATCCGGTAACTATCGTCTTGAGTCCAACCCGGTAAGACACG
ACTTATCGCCACTGGCAGCAGCCACTGGTAACAGGATTAGCAGAGCGAGGTATGTAGGCGGTGCTACAGA
GTTCTTGAAGTGGTGGCCTAACTACGGCTACACTAGAAGAACAGTATTTGGTATCTGCGCTCTGCTGAAG
CCAGTTACCTTCGGAAAAAGAGTTGGTAGCTCTTGATCCGGCAAACAAACCACCGCTGGTAGCGGTGGTT
TTTTTGTTTGCAAGCAGCAGATTACGCGCAGAAAAAAAGGATCTCAAGAAGATCCTTTGATCTTTTCTAC
GGGGTCTGACGCTCAGTGGAACGAAAACTCACGTTAAGGGATTTTGGTCATGAGATTATCAAAAAGGATC
TTCACCTAGATCCTTTTAAATTAAAAATGAAGTTTTAAATCAATCTAAAGTATATATGAGTAAACTTGGT
CTGACAGTTACCAATGCTTAATCAGTGAGGCACCTATCTCAGCGATCTGTCTATTTCGTTCATCCATAGT
TGCCTGACTCCCCGTCGTGTAGATAACTACGATACGGGAGGGCTTACCATCTGGCCCCAGTGCTGCAATG
ATACCGCGAGACCCACGCTCACCGGCTCCAGATTTATCAGCAATAAACCAGCCAGCCGGAAGGGCCGAGC
GCAGAAGTGGTCCTGCAACTTTATCCGCCTCCATCCAGTCTATTAATTGTTGCCGGGAAGCTAGAGTAAG
TAGTTCGCCAGTTAATAGTTTGCGCAACGTTGTTGCCATTGCTACAGGCATCGTGGTGTCACGCTCGTCG
TTTGGTATGGCTTCATTCAGCTCCGGTTCCCAACGATCAAGGCGAGTTACATGATCCCCCATGTTGTGCA
AAAAAGCGGTTAGCTCCTTCGGTCCTCCGATCGTTGTCAGAAGTAAGTTGGCCGCAGTGTTATCACTCAT
GGTTATGGCAGCACTGCATAATTCTCTTACTGTCATGCCATCCGTAAGATGCTTTTCTGTGACTGGTGAG
TACTCAACCAAGTCATTCTGAGAATAGTGTATGCGGCGACCGAGTTGCTCTTGCCCGGCGTCAATACGGG
ATAATACCGCGCCACATAGCAGAACTTTAAAAGTGCTCATCATTGGAAAACGTTCTTCGGGGCGAAAACT
CTCAAGGATCTTACCGCTGTTGAGATCCAGTTCGATGTAACCCACTCGTGCACCCAACTGATCTTCAGCA
TCTTTTACTTTCACCAGCGTTTCTGGGTGAGCAAAAACAGGAAGGCAAAATGCCGCAAAAAAGGGAATAA
GGGCGACACGGAAATGTTGAATACTCATACTCTTCCTTTTTCAATATTATTGAAGCATTTATCAGGGTTA
TTGTCTCATGAGCGGATACATATTTGAATGTATTTAGAAAAATAAACAAATAGGGGTTCCGCGCACATTT
CCCCGAAAAGTGCCACCTGACGTC
